LOCUS       Exported 970 bp ds-DNA linear SYN 01-JUN-2021
DEFINITION  Expression of G protein-coupled receptors for PRESTO-Tango: parallel
            receptorome expression and screening via transcriptional output,
            with transcriptional activation following arrestin translocation.
ACCESSION   .
VERSION     .
KEYWORDS    CMKLR1-Tango
SOURCE      synthetic DNA construct
  ORGANISM  synthetic DNA construct
REFERENCE   1 (bases 1 to 970)
  AUTHORS   Kroeze WK, Sassano MF, Huang XP, Lansu K, McCorvy JD, Giguere PM,
            Sciaky N, Roth BL
  TITLE     PRESTO-Tango as an open-source resource for interrogation of the
            druggable human GPCRome.
  JOURNAL   Nat Struct Mol Biol. 2015 May;22(5):362-9. doi: 10.1038/nsmb.3014.
            Epub 2015 Apr 20.
  PUBMED    25895059
REFERENCE   2 (bases 1 to 970)
  AUTHORS   .
  TITLE     Direct Submission
  JOURNAL   Exported Jun 1, 2021 from SnapGene Server 1.1.58
            http://www.snapgene.com
FEATURES             Location/Qualifiers
     source          1..970
                     /organism="synthetic DNA construct"
                     /mol_type="other DNA"
     primer_bind     46..65
                     /label=T7
                     /note="T7 promoter, forward primer"
     promoter        46..64
                     /label=T7 promoter
                     /note="promoter for bacteriophage T7 RNA polymerase"
ORIGIN
        1 tctctggcta actagagaac ccactgctta ctggcttatc gaaattaata cgactcacta
       61 tagggagacc caagctggct agcgtttaaa cttaagcttg gtaccgagct cggatccact
      121 agtccagtgt ggtggaattc tgcagatatc cagcacagtg gcggccgcgc caccatgaag
      181 acgatcatcg ccctgagcta catcttctgc ctggtattcg ccgactacaa ggacgatgat
      241 gacgccagca tcgatatgga agacgaagac tacaacacca gcatctctta tggggacgaa
      301 tatcccgact acctggattc tatcgtggtg ctggaagatc tgagccctct ggaggcacgc
      361 gtaaccagaa tttttctggt agtggtctat agcatcgttt gtttcctggg catcctgggc
      421 aacggacttg ttatcataat agccacattc aagatgaaga agactgtcaa catggtgtgg
      481 tttctgaacc tggctgtggc ggacttcctc ttcaatgtgt ttctgcctat ccacattacc
      541 tatgccgcaa tggactacca ttgggtcttt ggtaccgcca tgtgcaaaat ctccaatttc
      601 ctcttgatac ataacatgtt tacctctgtt tttctcctga ccattatctc ctccgatcgg
      661 tgcatttctg tgctgcttcc agtgtggtct cagaatcaca gaagcgttag gctggcttat
      721 atggcatgta tggtgatctg ggtgctggca ttttttctga gcagccctag cctggtcttt
      781 cgggacacag cgaatctcca cggtaagatt tcctgcttca acaacttcag cttgtccacc
      841 ccgggcagca gttcttggcc aacacacagc cagatggatc ccgtaggcta ttcccggcac
      901 atggtagtga ccgtgacgcg gttcctctgc gggttcctgg tgccagttct cattataacg
      961 gcatgttacc
//
