>Addgene plasmid #66253 | CMKLR1-Tango | depositor partial sequence | sequence record 113119 | empty Tango
GACGGATCGGGAGATCTCCCGATCCCCTATGGTGCACTCTCAGTACAATCTGCTCTGATGCCGCATAGTT
AAGCCAGTATCTGCTCCCTGCTTGTGTGTTGGAGGTCGCTGAGTAGTGCGCGAGCAAAATTTAAGCTACA
ACAAGGCAAGGCTTGACCGACAATTGCATGAAGAATCTGCTTAGGGTTAGGCGTTTTGCGCTGCTTCGCG
ATGTACGGGCCAGATATACGCGTTGACATTGATTATTGACTAGTTATTAATAGTAATCAATTACGGGGTC
ATTAGTTCATAGCCCATATATGGAGTTCCGCGTTACATAACTTACGGTAAATGGCCCGCCTGGCTGACCG
CCCAACGACCCCCGCCCATTGACGTCAATAATGACGTATGTTCCCATAGTAACGCCAATAGGGACTTTCC
ATTGACGTCAATGGGTGGAGTATTTACGGTAAACTGCCCACTTGGCAGTACATCAAGTGTATCATATGCC
AAGTACGCCCCCTATTGACGTCAATGACGGTAAATGGCCCGCCTGGCATTATGCCCAGTACATGACCTTA
TGGGACTTTCCTACTTGGCAGTACATCTACGTATTAGTCATCGCTATTACCATGGTGATGCGGTTTTGGC
AGTACATCAATGGGCGTGGATAGCGGTTTGACTCACGGGGATTTCCAAGTCTCCACCCCATTGACGTCAA
TGGGAGTTTGTTTTGGCACCAAAATCAACGGGACTTTCCAAAATGTCGTAACAACTCCGCCCCATTGACG
CAAATGGGCGGTAGGCGTGTACGGTGGGAGGTCTATATAAGCAGAGCTCTCTGGCTAACTAGAGAACCCA
CTGCTTACTGGCTTATCGAAATTAATACGACTCACTATAGGGAGACCCAAGCTGGCTAGCGTTTAAACTT
AAGCTTGGTACCGAGCTCGGATCCACTAGTCCAGTGTGGTGGAATTCTGCAGATATCCAGCACAGTGGCG
GCCGCGCCACCATGAAGACGATCATCGCCCTGAGCTACATCTTCTGCCTGGTATTCGCCGACTACAAGGA
CGATGATGACGCCAGCATCGATACCGGTGGACGCACCCCACCCAGCCTGGGTCCCCAAGATGAGTCCTGC
ACCACCGCCAGCTCCTCCCTGGCCAAGGACACTTCATCGACCGGTGAGAACCTGTACTTCCAGCTAAGAT
TAGATAAAAGTAAAGTGATTAACAGCGCATTAGAGCTGCTTAATGAGGTCGGAATCGAAGGTTTAACAAC
CCGTAAACTCGCCCAGAAGCTAGGTGTAGAGCAGCCTACATTGTATTGGCATGTAAAAAATAAGCGGGCT
TTGCTCGACGCCTTAGCCATTGAGATGTTAGATAGGCACCATACTCACTTTTGCCCTTTAGAAGGGGAAA
GCTGGCAAGATTTTTTACGTAATAACGCTAAAAGTTTTAGATGTGCTTTACTAAGTCATCGCGATGGAGC
AAAAGTACATTTAGGTACACGGCCTACAGAAAAACAGTATGAAACTCTCGAAAATCAATTAGCCTTTTTA
TGCCAACAAGGTTTTTCACTAGAGAATGCATTATATGCACTCAGCGCTGTGGGGCATTTTACTTTAGGTT
GCGTATTGGAAGATCAAGAGCATCAAGTCGCTAAAGAAGAAAGGGAAACACCTACTACTGATAGTATGCC
GCCATTATTACGACAAGCTATCGAATTATTTGATCACCAAGGTGCAGAGCCAGCCTTCTTATTCGGCCTT
GAATTGATCATATGCGGATTAGAAAAACAACTTAAATGTGAAAGTGGGTCCGCGTACAGCCGCGCGCGTA
CGAAAAACAATTACGGGTCTACCATCGAGGGCCTGCTCGATCTCCCGGACGACGACGCCCCCGAAGAGGC
GGGGCTGGCGGCTCCGCGCCTGTCCTTTCTCCCCGCGGGACACACGCGCAGACTGTCGACGGCCCCCCCG
ACCGATGTCAGCCTGGGGGACGAGCTCCACTTAGACGGCGAGGACGTGGCGATGGCGCATGCCGACGCGC
TAGACGATTTCGATCTGGACATGTTGGGGGACGGGGATTCCCCGGGTCCGGGATTTACCCCCCACGACTC
CGCCCCCTACGGCGCTCTGGATATGGCCGACTTCGAGTTTGAGCAGATGTTTACCGATGCCCTTGGAATT
GACGAGTACGGTGGGTAGCTCGAGTCTAGAGGGCCCGTTTAAACCCGCTGATCAGCCTCGACTGTGCCTT
CTAGTTGCCAGCCATCTGTTGTTTGCCCCTCCCCCGTGCCTTCCTTGACCCTGGAAGGTGCCACTCCCAC
TGTCCTTTCCTAATAAAATGAGGAAATTGCATCGCATTGTCTGAGTAGGTGTCATTCTATTCTGGGGGGT
GGGGTGGGGCAGGACAGCAAGGGGGAGGATTGGGAAGACAATAGCAGGCATGCTGGGGATGCGGTGGGCT
CTATGGCTTCTGAGGCGGAAAGAACCAGCTGGGGCTCTAGGGGGTATCCCC
[124 nt withheld, positions 2502-2625]
C
[91 nt withheld, positions 2627-2717]
A
[49 nt withheld, positions 2719-2767]
CCTTTGACGTTGGAGTCCACGTTCTTT
[37 nt withheld, positions 2795-2831]
ACCCTATCTCGGTCTATTCTTTTGATTTATAAGGGATTTTGCCGATTTCGGCCTATTGGTTAAAAAATGA
GCTGATTTAACAAAAATTTAACGCGAATTAATTCTGTGGAATGTGTGTCAGTTAGGGTGTGGAAAGTCCC
CAGGCTCCCCAGCAGGCAGAAGTATGCAAAGCATGCATCTCAATTAGTCAGCAACCAGGTGTGGAAAGTC
CCCAGGCTCCCCAGCAGGCAGAAGTATGCAAAGCATGCATCTCAATTAGTCAGCAACCATAGTCCCGCCC
CTAACTCCGCCCATCCCGCCCCTAACTCCGCCCAGTTCCGCCCATTCTCCGCCCCATGGCTGACTAATTT
TTTTTATTTATGCAGAGGCCGAGGCCGCCTCTGCCTCTGAGCTATTCCAGAAGTAGTGAGGAGGCTTTTT
TGGAGGCCTAGGCTTTTGCAAAAAGCTCCCGGGAGCTTGTATATCCATTTTCGGATCTGATCAAGAGACA
GGATGAGGATCGTTTCGCATGATTGAACAAGATGGATTGCACGCAGGTTCTCCGGCCGCTTGGGTGGAGA
GGCTATTCGGCTATGACTGGGCACAACAGACAATCGGCTGCTCTGATGCCGCCGTGTTCCGGCTGTCAGC
GCAGGGGCGCCCGGTTCTTTTTGTCAAGACCGACCTGTCCGGTGCCCTGAATGAACTGCAGGACGAGGCA
GCGCGGCTATCGTGGCTGGCCACGACGGGCGTTCCTTGCGCAGCTGTGCTCGACGTTGTCACTGAAGCGG
GAAGGGACTGGCTGCTATTGGGCGAAGTGCCGGGGCAGGATCTCCTGTCATCTCACCTTGCTCCTGCCGA
GAAAGTATCCATCATGGCTGATGCAATGCGGCGGCTGCATACGCTTGATCCGGCTACCTGCCCATTCGAC
CACCAAGCGAAACATCGCATCGAGCGAGCACGTACTCGGATGGAAGCCGGTCTTGTCGATCAGGATGATC
TGGACGAAGAGCATCAGGGGCTCGCGCCAGCCGAACTGTTCGCCAGGCTCAAGGCGCGCATGCCCGACGG
CGAGGATCTCGTCGTGACCCATGGCGATGCCTGCTTGCCGAATATCATGGTGGAAAATGGCCGCTTTTCT
GGATTCATCGACTGTGGCCGGCTGGGTGTGGCGGACCGCTATCAGGACATAGCGTTGGCTACCCGTGATA
TTGCTGAAGAGCTTGGCGGCGAATGGGCTGACCGCTTCCTCGTGCTTTACGGTATCGCCGCTCCCGATTC
GCAGCGCATCGCCTTCTATCGCCTTCTTGACGAGTTCTTCTGAGCGGGACTCTGGGGTTCGAAATGACCG
ACCAAGCGACGCCCAACCTGCCATCACGAGATTTCGATTCCACCGCCGCCTTCTATGAAAGGTTGGGCTT
CGGAATCGTTTTCCGGGACGCCGGCTGGATGATCCTCCAGCGCGGGGATCTCATGCTGGAGTTCTTCGCC
CACCCCAACTTGTTTATTGCAGCTTATAATGGTTACAAATAAAGCAATAGCATCACAAATTTCACAAATA
AAGCATTTTTTTCACTGCATTCTAGTTGTGGTTTGTCCAAACTCATCAATGTATCTTATCATGTCTGTAT
ACCGTCGACCTCTAGCTAGAGCTTGGCGTAATCATGGTCATAGCTGTTTCCTGTGTGAAATTGTTATCCG
CTCACAATTCCACACAACATACGAGCCGGAAGCATAAAGTGTAAAGCCTGGGGTGCCTAATGAGTGAGCT
AACTCACATTAATTGCGTTGCGCTCACTGCCCGCTTTCCAGTCGGGAAACCTGTCGTGCCAGCTGCATTA
ATGAATCGGCCAACGCGCGGGGAGAGGCGGTTTGCGTATTGGGCGCTCTTCCGCTTCCTCGCTCACTGAC
TCGCTGCGCTCGGTCGTTCGGCTGCGGCGAGCGGTATCAGCTCACTCAAAGGCGGTAATACGGTTATCCA
CAGAATCAGGGGATAACGCAGGAAAGAACATGTGAGCAAAAGGCCAGCAAAAGGCCAGGAACCGTAAAAA
GGCCGCGTTGCTGGCGTTTTTCCATAGGCTCCGCCCCCCTGACGAGCATCACAAAAATCGACGCTCAAGT
CAGAGGTGGCGAAACCCGACAGGACTATAAAGATACCAGGCGTTTCCCCCTGGAAGCTCCCTCGTGCGCT
CTCCTGTTCCGACCCTGCCGCTTACCGGATACCTGTCCGCCTTTCTCCCTTCGGGAAGCGTGGCGCTTTC
TCATAGCTCACGCTGTAGGTATCTCAGTTCGGTGTAGGTCGTTCGCTCCAAGCTGGGCTGTGTGCACGAA
CCCCCCGTTCAGCCCGACCGCTGCGCCTTATCCGGTAACTATCGTCTTGAGTCCAACCCGGTAAGACACG
ACTTATCGCCACTGGCAGCAGCCACTGGTAACAGGATTAGCAGAGCGAGGTATGTAGGCGGTGCTACAGA
GTTCTTGAAGTGGTGGCCTAACTACGGCTACACTAGAAGAACAGTATTTGGTATCTGCGCTCTGCTGAAG
CCAGTTACCTTCGGAAAAAGAGTTGGTAGCTCTTGATCCGGCAAACAAACCACCGCTGGTAGCGGTTTTT
TTGTTTGCAAGCAGCAGATTACGCGCAGAAAAAAAGGATCTCAAGAAGATCCTTTGATCTTTTCTACGGG
GTCTGACGCTCAGTGGAACGAAAACTCACGTTAAGGGATTTTGGTCATGAGATTATCAAAAAGGATCTTC
ACCTAGATCCTTTTAAATTAAAAATGAAGTTTTAAATCAATCTAAAGTATATATGAGTAAACTTGGTCTG
ACAGTTACCAATGCTTAATCAGTGAGGCACCTATCTCAGCGATCTGTCTATTTCGTTCATCCATAGTTGC
CTGACTCCCCGTCGTGTAGATAACTACGATACGGGAGGGCTTACCATCTGGCCCCAGTGCTGCAATGATA
CCGCGAGACCCACGCTCACCGGCTCCAGATTTATCAGCAATAAACCAGCCAGCCGGAAGGGCCGAGCGCA
GAAGTGGTCCTGCAACTTTATCCGCCTCCATCCAGTCTATTAATTGTTGCCGGGAAGCTAGAGTAAGTAG
TTCGCCAGTTAATAGTTTGCGCAACGTTGTTGCCATTGCTACAGGCATCGTGGTGTCACGCTCGTCGTTT
GGTATGGCTTCATTCAGCTCCGGTTCCCAACGATCAAGGCGAGTTACATGATCCCCCATGTTGTGCAAAA
AAGCGGTTAGCTCCTTCGGTCCTCCGATCGTTGTCAGAAGTAAGTTGGCCGCAGTGTTATCACTCATGGT
TATGGCAGCACTGCATAATTCTCTTACTGTCATGCCATCCGTAAGATGCTTTTCTGTGACTGGTGAGTAC
TCAACCAAGTCATTCTGAGAATAGTGTATGCGGCGACCGAGTTGCTCTTGCCCGGCGTCAATACGGGATA
ATACCGCGCCACATAGCAGAACTTTAAAAGTGCTCATCATTGGAAAACGTTCTTCGGGGCGAAAACTCTC
AAGGATCTTACCGCTGTTGAGATCCAGTTCGATGTAACCCACTCGTGCACCCAACTGATCTTCAGCATCT
TTTACTTTCACCAGCGTTTCTGGGTGAGCAAAAACAGGAAGGCAAAATGCCGCAAAAAAGGGAATAAGGG
CGACACGGAAATGTTGAATACTCATACTCTTCCTTTTTCAATATTATTGAAGCATTTATCAGGGTTATTG
TCTCATGAGCGGATACATATTTGAATGTATTTAGAAAAATAAACAAATAGGGGTTCCGCGCACATTTCCC
CGAAAAGTGCCACCTGACGTC
