>Addgene plasmid #66253 | CMKLR1-Tango | depositor partial sequence | sequence record 113120 | CMKLR1
ATGGAAGACGAAGACTACAACACCAGCATCTCTTATGGGGACGAATATCCCGACTACCTGGATTCTATCG
TGGTGCTGGAAGATCTGAGCCCTCTGGAGGCACGCGTAACCAGAATTTTTCTGGTAGTGGTCTATAGCAT
CGTTTGTTTCCTGGGCATCCTGGGCAACGGACTTGTTATCATAATAGCCACATTCAAGATGAAGAAGACT
GTCAACATGGTGTGGTTTCTGAACCTGGCTGTGGCGGACTTCCTCTTCAATGTGTTTCTGCCTATCCACA
TTACCTATGCCGCAATGGACTACCATTGGGTCTTTGGTACCGCCATGTGCAAAATCTCCAATTTCCTCTT
GATACATAACATGTTTACCTCTGTTTTTCTCCTGACCATTATCTCCTCCGATCGGTGCATTTCTGTGCTG
CTTCCAGTGTGGTCTCAGAATCACAGAAGCGTTAGGCTGGCTTATATGGCATGTATGGTGATCTGGGTGC
TGGCATTTTTTCTGAGCAGCCCTAGCCTGGTCTTTCGGGACACAGCGAATCTCCACGGTAAGATTTCCTG
CTTCAACAACTTCAGCTTGTCCACCCCGGGCAGCAGTTCTTGGCCAACACACAGCCAGATGGATCCCGTA
GGCTATTCCCGGCACATGGTAGTGACCGTGACGCGGTTCCTCTGCGGGTTCCTGGTGCCAGTTCTCATTA
TAACGGCATGTTACCTGACCATCGTCTGTAAGCTGCAAAGGAATCGGCTTGCTAAGACTAAGAAGCCATT
CAAGATCATCGTCACGATTATCATTACGTTCTTTCTGTGTTGGTGTCCATATCATACTTTGAATCTTCTG
GAGCTGCACCACACGGCCATGCCCGGCTCTGTCTTCAGCCTGGGACTCCCATTGGCCACCGCTCTCGCGA
TCGCTAATAGTTGCATGAATCCTATTTTGTACGTGTTTATGGGACAGGACTTTAAAAAGTTCAAGGTGGC
CCTGTTCTCTCGCCTCGTTAACGCACTGTCCGAGGATACAGGTCATTCCAGTTATCCTAGCCATCGCTCT
TTTACCAAGATGTCTTCAATGAACGAGCGCACAAGCATGAATGAACGCGAGACCGGCATGCTT
