>Addgene plasmid #66253 | CMKLR1-Tango | addgene partial sequence | sequence record 118034 | Tet-R 5'-GGCGAGTTTACGGGTTGTTA-3'
CTCTAATGCGCTGTTAATCACTTTACTTTTATCTAATCTTAGCTGGAAGTACAGGTTCTCACCGGTCGAT
GAAGTGTCCTTGGCCAGGGAGGAGCTGGCGGTGGTGCAGGACTCATCTTGGGGACCCAGGCTGGGTGGGG
TGCGTCCACCGGTATCGATAAGCATGCCGGTCTCGCGTTCATTCATGCTTGTGCGCTCGTTCATTGAAGA
CATCTTGGTAAAAGAGCGATGGCTAGGATAACTGGAATGACCTGTATCCTCGGACAGTGCGTTAACGAGG
CGAGAGAACAGGGCCACCTTGAACTTTTTAAAGTCCTGTCCCATAAACACGTACAAAATAGGATTCATGC
AACTATTAGCGATCGCGAGAGCGGTGGCCAATGGGAGTCCCAGGCTGAAGACAGAGCCGGGCATGGCCGT
GTGGTGCAGCTCCAGAAGATTCAAAGTATGATATGGACACCAACACAGAAAGAACGTAATGATAATCGTG
ACGATGATCTTGAATGGCTTCTTAGTCTTAGCAAGCCGATTCCTTTGCAGCTTACAGACGATGGTCAGGT
AACATGCCGTTATAATGAGAACTGGCACCAGGAACCCGCAGAGGAACCGCGTCACGGTCACTACCATGTG
CCGGGAATAGCCTACGGGATCCATCTGGCTGTGTGTTGGCCAAGAACTGCTGCCCGGGGTGGACAAGCTG
AAGTTGTTGAAGCAGGAAATCTTACCGTGGAGATTCGCTGTGTCCCGAAAGACCAGGCTAGGGCTGCTCA
GAAAAAATGCCAGCACCCAGATCACCATACATGCCATATAAGCCAGCCTAACGCTTCTGTGATTCTGAGA
CCACACTGGAAGCAGCACAGAAATGCACCGATCGGAGGAGATAATGGTCAGGAGAAAAACAGAGGTAAAC
ATGTTATGTATCAAGAGGAAATTGGAGATTTTGCACATGGCGGTACCAAAGACCCAATGGTAGTCCATTG
CGGCATAGGTAATGTGGATAGGCAGAAACACATTGAAGAGGAAGTCCGCCACAGCCAGGTTCA
