[The description below was written by a language model from this plasmid's Addgene catalogue record and the feature table of its GenBank file.]
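Description:
CMKLR1-Tango is a mammalian expression plasmid from the PRESTO-Tango collection, carrying the human chemerin receptor CMKLR1 (also known as ChemR23) as an insert of about 1.1 kb in the "empty Tango" backbone, which is itself derived from pcDNA3.1(+) and is about 6.6 kb without insert. It is propagated in E. coli as a high-copy plasmid under ampicillin selection, and a neomycin resistance marker allows G418 selection of transfected mammalian cells. Receptor expression is driven by the CMV promoter, and the backbone supplies an N-terminal FLAG tag that can be used to detect the receptor. The insert was cloned between NotI and a 3′ site recorded as XhoI. The depositor notes that most vectors in this series actually carry an XbaI site rather than XhoI downstream of the tTA sequence, so the identity of this site in a given clone is uncertain.

The depositor's mention of tTA indicates that the receptor is fused at its C-terminal end to the tetracycline transactivator. This fits the stated purpose: an assay in which arrestin translocation to the activated receptor leads to transcriptional activation, giving a reporter readout of GPCR activation that does not depend on G protein coupling. The record does not itemise the other elements of the fusion cassette. The construct is intended for parallel screening of ligands across the druggable human GPCRome and was produced as a resource for understudied drug-target families. The held GenBank record covers only a 970 bp portion of the plasmid and annotates just a T7 promoter and its primer site, so it does not document the receptor, the fusion partners or the backbone elements.
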