Addgene plasmid #66253: CMKLR1-Tango
Purpose: Expression of G protein-coupled receptors for PRESTO-Tango: parallel receptorome expression and screening via transcriptional output, with transcriptional activation following arrestin translocation
Depositing lab: Bryan Roth. Depositing organization: University of North Carolina at Chapel Hill. Publication: PRESTO-Tango as an open-source resource for interrogation of the druggable human GPCRome. Kroeze WK, Sassano MF, Huang XP, Lansu K, McCorvy JD, Giguere PM, Sciaky N, Roth BL. Nat Struct Mol Biol. 2015 May;22(5):362-9. doi: 10.1038/nsmb.3014. Epub 2015 Apr 20. PubMed 25895059.
Backbone
  Vector backbone: empty Tango
  Backbone size w/o insert (bp): 6632
  Vector type: Mammalian Expression
  Selectable markers: Neomycin (select with G418)
Growth in bacteria
  Bacterial resistance: Ampicillin, 100 μg/mL
  Growth temperature: 37°C
  Growth strain: DH5alpha
  Copy number: High Copy
Gene/Insert
  Gene/Insert name: CMKLR1 (alt name: chemerin receptor)
  Species: H. sapiens (human)
  Insert size (bp): 1113
  Entrez Gene: CMKLR1 (a.k.a. CHEMERINR, ChemR23, DEZ, ERV1, RVER1)
  Promoter: CMV
  Tag / fusion protein: FLAG (N terminal on backbone)
  Cloning method: Restriction Enzyme; 5′ cloning site NotI (not destroyed); 3′ cloning site XhoI (unknown if destroyed)
  Sequencing primers: 5′ CMV-F; 3′ Tet-R
Terms and licenses: Academic/Nonprofit Terms; Industry Terms: Not Available to Industry
Depositor comments: Please note: Most of the PRESTO-Tango vectors do not contain the XhoI cut site downstream of the tTA sequence and instead carry an XbaI site. If you need to perform an XhoI digest we recommend sequencing with a forward primer at the C-terminus of tTA to determine which of the two sites is present. Suggested primer: 5-gagctccacttagacggcgagg-3. Original backbone was pcDNA3.1(+). These plasmids were generated as part of the Illuminating the Druggable Genome (IDG) program sponsored by the NIH Common Fund. The goal of this program is to identify, gather, and distribute information and resources for proteins that currently are not well-studied yet belong to commonly drug-targeted protein families: protein kinases, non-olfactory G-protein coupled receptors (GPCRs), and ion channels. The IDG program is designed to develop fundamental research tools for understudied proteins, elucidate their function, and disseminate the IDG-related resources and data to the greater scientific community.
How to cite: CMKLR1-Tango was a gift from Bryan Roth (Addgene plasmid # 66253 ; http://n2t.net/addgene:66253 ; RRID:Addgene_66253)
