LOCUS       Exported 7751 bp ds-DNA circular SYN 12-MAY-2021
DEFINITION  Expression of G protein-coupled receptors for PRESTO-Tango: parallel
            receptorome expression and screening via transcriptional output,
            with transcriptional activation following arrestin translocation.
ACCESSION   .
VERSION     .
KEYWORDS    CMKLR1-Tango
SOURCE      synthetic DNA construct
  ORGANISM  synthetic DNA construct
REFERENCE   1 (bases 1 to 7751)
  AUTHORS   Kroeze WK, Sassano MF, Huang XP, Lansu K, McCorvy JD, Giguere PM,
            Sciaky N, Roth BL
  TITLE     PRESTO-Tango as an open-source resource for interrogation of the
            druggable human GPCRome.
  JOURNAL   Nat Struct Mol Biol. 2015 May;22(5):362-9. doi: 10.1038/nsmb.3014.
            Epub 2015 Apr 20.
  PUBMED    25895059
REFERENCE   2 (bases 1 to 7751)
  AUTHORS   .
  TITLE     Direct Submission
  JOURNAL   Exported May 12, 2021 from SnapGene Server 1.1.58
            http://www.snapgene.com
FEATURES             Location/Qualifiers
     source          1..7751
                     /organism="synthetic DNA construct"
                     /mol_type="other DNA"
     primer_bind     complement(44..63)
                     /label=pRS-marker
                     /note="pRS vectors, use to sequence yeast selectable
                     marker"
     enhancer        235..614
                     /label=CMV enhancer
                     /note="human cytomegalovirus immediate early enhancer"
     promoter        615..818
                     /label=CMV promoter
                     /note="human cytomegalovirus (CMV) immediate early
                     promoter"
     primer_bind     769..789
                     /label=CMV-F
                     /note="Human CMV immediate early promoter, forward primer"
     primer_bind     863..882
                     /label=T7
                     /note="T7 promoter, forward primer"
     promoter        863..881
                     /label=T7 promoter
                     /note="promoter for bacteriophage T7 RNA polymerase"
     CDS             2306..3307
                     /codon_start=1
                     /product="tetracycline-controlled transactivator,
                     comprising a fusion of the tetracycline repressor TetR with
                     the C-terminal activation domain of herpes simplex virus
                     VP16"
                     /label=tTA
                     /note="In the Tet-Off(R) system, tTA binds to the
                     Tet-responsive element and stimulates transcription only in
                     the absence of tetracycline or doxycycline."
                     /translation="RLDKSKVINSALELLNEVGIEGLTTRKLAQKLGVEQPTLYWHVKN
                     KRALLDALAIEMLDRHHTHFCPLEGESWQDFLRNNAKSFRCALLSHRDGAKVHLGTRPT
                     EKQYETLENQLAFLCQQGFSLENALYALSAVGHFTLGCVLEDQEHQVAKEERETPTTDS
                     MPPLLRQAIELFDHQGAEPAFLFGLELIICGLEKQLKCESGSAYSRARTKNNYGSTIEG
                     LLDLPDDDAPEEAGLAAPRLSFLPAGHTRRLSTAPPTDVSLGDELHLDGEDVAMAHADA
                     LDDFDLDMLGDGDSPGPGFTPHDSAPYGALDMADFEFEQMFTDALGIDEYGG"
     primer_bind     complement(2373..2392)
                     /label=Tet-R
                     /note="Tetracycline resistance gene, reverse primer"
     primer_bind     complement(3345..3362)
                     /label=BGH-rev
                     /note="Bovine growth hormone terminator, reverse primer.
                     Also called BGH reverse"
     polyA_signal    3351..3575
                     /label=bGH poly(A) signal
                     /note="bovine growth hormone polyadenylation signal"
     rep_origin      3621..4049
                     /direction=RIGHT
                     /label=f1 ori
                     /note="f1 bacteriophage origin of replication; arrow
                     indicates direction of (+) strand synthesis"
     primer_bind     complement(3708..3727)
                     /label=F1ori-R
                     /note="F1 origin, reverse primer"
     primer_bind     3918..3939
                     /label=F1ori-F
                     /note="F1 origin, forward primer"
     primer_bind     complement(4058..4078)
                     /label=pBABE 3'
                     /note="SV40 enhancer, reverse primer for pBABE vectors"
     promoter        4063..4392
                     /label=SV40 promoter
                     /note="SV40 enhancer and early promoter"
     rep_origin      4243..4378
                     /label=SV40 ori
                     /note="SV40 origin of replication"
     primer_bind     4305..4324
                     /label=SV40pro-F
                     /note="SV40 promoter/origin, forward primer"
     CDS             4459..5253
                     /codon_start=1
                     /gene="aph(3')-II (or nptII)"
                     /product="aminoglycoside phosphotransferase from Tn5"
                     /label=NeoR/KanR
                     /note="confers resistance to neomycin, kanamycin, and G418
                     (Geneticin(R))"
                     /translation="MIEQDGLHAGSPAAWVERLFGYDWAQQTIGCSDAAVFRLSAQGRP
                     VLFVKTDLSGALNELQDEAARLSWLATTGVPCAAVLDVVTEAGRDWLLLGEVPGQDLLS
                     SHLAPAEKVSIMADAMRRLHTLDPATCPFDHQAKHRIERARTRMEAGLVDQDDLDEEHQ
                     GLAPAELFARLKARMPDGEDLVVTHGDACLPNIMVENGRFSGFIDCGRLGVADRYQDIA
                     LATRDIAEELGGEWADRFLVLYGIAAPDSQRIAFYRLLDEFF"
     primer_bind     complement(4513..4532)
                     /label=Neo-R
                     /note="Neomycin resistance gene, reverse primer"
     primer_bind     5123..5142
                     /label=Neo-F
                     /note="Neomycin resistance gene, forward primer"
     polyA_signal    5427..5548
                     /label=SV40 poly(A) signal
                     /note="SV40 polyadenylation signal"
     primer_bind     complement(5464..5483)
                     /label=SV40pA-R
                     /note="SV40 polyA, reverse primer"
     primer_bind     5518..5537
                     /label=EBV-rev
                     /note="SV40 polyA terminator, reverse primer"
     primer_bind     complement(5597..5613)
                     /label=M13 rev
                     /note="common sequencing primer, one of multiple similar
                     variants"
     primer_bind     complement(5597..5613)
                     /label=M13 Reverse
                     /note="In lacZ gene. Also called M13-rev"
     primer_bind     complement(5610..5632)
                     /label=M13/pUC Reverse
                     /note="In lacZ gene"
     protein_bind    5621..5637
                     /label=lac operator
                     /bound_moiety="lac repressor encoded by lacI"
                     /note="The lac repressor binds to the lac operator to
                     inhibit transcription in E. coli. This inhibition can be
                     relieved by adding lactose or
                     isopropyl-beta-D-thiogalactopyranoside (IPTG)."
     promoter        complement(5645..5675)
                     /label=lac promoter
                     /note="promoter for the E. coli lac operon"
     protein_bind    5690..5711
                     /label=CAP binding site
                     /bound_moiety="E. coli catabolite activator protein"
                     /note="CAP binding activates transcription in the presence
                     of cAMP."
     primer_bind     complement(5828..5845)
                     /label=L4440
                     /note="L4440 vector, forward primer"
     rep_origin      complement(5999..6584)
                     /direction=LEFT
                     /label=ori
                     /note="high-copy-number ColE1/pMB1/pBR322/pUC origin of
                     replication"
     primer_bind     complement(6079..6098)
                     /label=pBR322ori-F
                     /note="pBR322 origin, forward primer"
     CDS             complement(6755..7615)
                     /codon_start=1
                     /gene="bla"
                     /product="beta-lactamase"
                     /label=AmpR
                     /note="confers resistance to ampicillin, carbenicillin, and
                     related antibiotics"
                     /translation="MSIQHFRVALIPFFAAFCLPVFAHPETLVKVKDAEDQLGARVGYI
                     ELDLNSGKILESFRPEERFPMMSTFKVLLCGAVLSRIDAGQEQLGRRIHYSQNDLVEYS
                     PVTEKHLTDGMTVRELCSAAITMSDNTAANLLLTTIGGPKELTAFLHNMGDHVTRLDRW
                     EPELNEAIPNDERDTTMPVAMATTLRKLLTGELLTLASRQQLIDWMEADKVAGPLLRSA
                     LPAGWFIADKSGAGERGSRGIIAALGPDGKPSRIVVIYTTGSQATMDERNRQIAEIGAS
                     LIKHW"
     primer_bind     7378..7397
                     /label=Amp-R
                     /note="Ampicillin resistance gene, reverse primer"
     promoter        complement(7616..7720)
                     /gene="bla"
                     /label=AmpR promoter
ORIGIN
        1 gacggatcgg gagatctccc gatcccctat ggtgcactct cagtacaatc tgctctgatg
       61 ccgcatagtt aagccagtat ctgctccctg cttgtgtgtt ggaggtcgct gagtagtgcg
      121 cgagcaaaat ttaagctaca acaaggcaag gcttgaccga caattgcatg aagaatctgc
      181 ttagggttag gcgttttgcg ctgcttcgcg atgtacgggc cagatatacg cgttgacatt
      241 gattattgac tagttattaa tagtaatcaa ttacggggtc attagttcat agcccatata
      301 tggagttccg cgttacataa cttacggtaa atggcccgcc tggctgaccg cccaacgacc
      361 cccgcccatt gacgtcaata atgacgtatg ttcccatagt aacgccaata gggactttcc
      421 attgacgtca atgggtggag tatttacggt aaactgccca cttggcagta catcaagtgt
      481 atcatatgcc aagtacgccc cctattgacg tcaatgacgg taaatggccc gcctggcatt
      541 atgcccagta catgacctta tgggactttc ctacttggca gtacatctac gtattagtca
      601 tcgctattac catggtgatg cggttttggc agtacatcaa tgggcgtgga tagcggtttg
      661 actcacgggg atttccaagt ctccacccca ttgacgtcaa tgggagtttg ttttggcacc
      721 aaaatcaacg ggactttcca aaatgtcgta acaactccgc cccattgacg caaatgggcg
      781 gtaggcgtgt acggtgggag gtctatataa gcagagctct ctggctaact agagaaccca
      841 ctgcttactg gcttatcgaa attaatacga ctcactatag ggagacccaa gctggctagc
      901 gtttaaactt aagcttggta ccgagctcgg atccactagt ccagtgtggt ggaattctgc
      961 agatatccag cacagtggcg gccgcgccac catgaagacg atcatcgccc tgagctacat
     1021 cttctgcctg gtattcgccg actacaagga cgatgatgac gccagcatcg atatggaaga
     1081 cgaagactac aacaccagca tctcttatgg ggacgaatat cccgactacc tggattctat
     1141 cgtggtgctg gaagatctga gccctctgga ggcacgcgta accagaattt ttctggtagt
     1201 ggtctatagc atcgtttgtt tcctgggcat cctgggcaac ggacttgtta tcataatagc
     1261 cacattcaag atgaagaaga ctgtcaacat ggtgtggttt ctgaacctgg ctgtggcgga
     1321 cttcctcttc aatgtgtttc tgcctatcca cattacctat gccgcaatgg actaccattg
     1381 ggtctttggt accgccatgt gcaaaatctc caatttcctc ttgatacata acatgtttac
     1441 ctctgttttt ctcctgacca ttatctcctc cgatcggtgc atttctgtgc tgcttccagt
     1501 gtggtctcag aatcacagaa gcgttaggct ggcttatatg gcatgtatgg tgatctgggt
     1561 gctggcattt tttctgagca gccctagcct ggtctttcgg gacacagcga atctccacgg
     1621 taagatttcc tgcttcaaca acttcagctt gtccaccccg ggcagcagtt cttggccaac
     1681 acacagccag atggatcccg taggctattc ccggcacatg gtagtgaccg tgacgcggtt
     1741 cctctgcggg ttcctggtgc cagttctcat tataacggca tgttacctga ccatcgtctg
     1801 taagctgcaa aggaatcggc ttgctaagac taagaagcca ttcaagatca tcgtcacgat
     1861 tatcattacg ttctttctgt gttggtgtcc atatcatact ttgaatcttc tggagctgca
     1921 ccacacggcc atgcccggct ctgtcttcag cctgggactc ccattggcca ccgctctcgc
     1981 gatcgctaat agttgcatga atcctatttt gtacgtgttt atgggacagg actttaaaaa
     2041 gttcaaggtg gccctgttct ctcgcctcgt taacgcactg tccgaggata caggtcattc
     2101 cagttatcct agccatcgct cttttaccaa gatgtcttca atgaacgagc gcacaagcat
     2161 gaatgaacgc gagaccggca tgcttatcga taccggtgga cgcaccccac ccagcctggg
     2221 tccccaagat gagtcctgca ccaccgccag ctcctccctg gccaaggaca cttcatcgac
     2281 cggtgagaac ctgtacttcc agctaagatt agataaaagt aaagtgatta acagcgcatt
     2341 agagctgctt aatgaggtcg gaatcgaagg tttaacaacc cgtaaactcg cccagaagct
     2401 aggtgtagag cagcctacat tgtattggca tgtaaaaaat aagcgggctt tgctcgacgc
     2461 cttagccatt gagatgttag ataggcacca tactcacttt tgccctttag aaggggaaag
     2521 ctggcaagat tttttacgta ataacgctaa aagttttaga tgtgctttac taagtcatcg
     2581 cgatggagca aaagtacatt taggtacacg gcctacagaa aaacagtatg aaactctcga
     2641 aaatcaatta gcctttttat gccaacaagg tttttcacta gagaatgcat tatatgcact
     2701 cagcgctgtg gggcatttta ctttaggttg cgtattggaa gatcaagagc atcaagtcgc
     2761 taaagaagaa agggaaacac ctactactga tagtatgccg ccattattac gacaagctat
     2821 cgaattattt gatcaccaag gtgcagagcc agccttctta ttcggccttg aattgatcat
     2881 atgcggatta gaaaaacaac ttaaatgtga aagtgggtcc gcgtacagcc gcgcgcgtac
     2941 gaaaaacaat tacgggtcta ccatcgaggg cctgctcgat ctcccggacg acgacgcccc
     3001 cgaagaggcg gggctggcgg ctccgcgcct gtcctttctc cccgcgggac acacgcgcag
     3061 actgtcgacg gcccccccga ccgatgtcag cctgggggac gagctccact tagacggcga
     3121 ggacgtggcg atggcgcatg ccgacgcgct agacgatttc gatctggaca tgttggggga
     3181 cggggattcc ccgggtccgg gatttacccc ccacgactcc gccccctacg gcgctctgga
     3241 tatggccgac ttcgagtttg agcagatgtt taccgatgcc cttggaattg acgagtacgg
     3301 tgggtagctc gagtctagag ggcccgttta aacccgctga tcagcctcga ctgtgccttc
     3361 tagttgccag ccatctgttg tttgcccctc ccccgtgcct tccttgaccc tggaaggtgc
     3421 cactcccact gtcctttcct aataaaatga ggaaattgca tcgcattgtc tgagtaggtg
     3481 tcattctatt ctggggggtg gggtggggca ggacagcaag ggggaggatt gggaagacaa
     3541 tagcaggcat gctggggatg cggtgggctc tatggcttct gaggcggaaa gaaccagctg
     3601 gggctctagg gggtatcccc nnnnnnnnnn nnnnnnnnnn nnnnnnnnnn nnnnnnnnnn
     3661 nnnnnnnnnn nnnnnnnnnn nnnnnnnnnn nnnnnnnnnn nnnnnnnnnn nnnnnnnnnn
     3721 nnnnnnnnnn nnnnnnnnnn nnnncnnnnn nnnnnnnnnn nnnnnnnnnn nnnnnnnnnn
     3781 nnnnnnnnnn nnnnnnnnnn nnnnnnnnnn nnnnnnnnnn nnnnnnnnnn nnnnnnannn
     3841 nnnnnnnnnn nnnnnnnnnn nnnnnnnnnn nnnnnnnnnn nnnnnncctt tgacgttgga
     3901 gtccacgttc tttaatagtg gactcttgtt ccaaactgga acaacactca accctatctc
     3961 ggtctattct tttgatttat aagggatttt gccgatttcg gcctattggt taaaaaatga
     4021 gctgatttaa caaaaattta acgcgaatta attctgtgga atgtgtgtca gttagggtgt
     4081 ggaaagtccc caggctcccc agcaggcaga agtatgcaaa gcatgcatct caattagtca
     4141 gcaaccaggt gtggaaagtc cccaggctcc ccagcaggca gaagtatgca aagcatgcat
     4201 ctcaattagt cagcaaccat agtcccgccc ctaactccgc ccatcccgcc cctaactccg
     4261 cccagttccg cccattctcc gccccatggc tgactaattt tttttattta tgcagaggcc
     4321 gaggccgcct ctgcctctga gctattccag aagtagtgag gaggcttttt tggaggccta
     4381 ggcttttgca aaaagctccc gggagcttgt atatccattt tcggatctga tcaagagaca
     4441 ggatgaggat cgtttcgcat gattgaacaa gatggattgc acgcaggttc tccggccgct
     4501 tgggtggaga ggctattcgg ctatgactgg gcacaacaga caatcggctg ctctgatgcc
     4561 gccgtgttcc ggctgtcagc gcaggggcgc ccggttcttt ttgtcaagac cgacctgtcc
     4621 ggtgccctga atgaactgca ggacgaggca gcgcggctat cgtggctggc cacgacgggc
     4681 gttccttgcg cagctgtgct cgacgttgtc actgaagcgg gaagggactg gctgctattg
     4741 ggcgaagtgc cggggcagga tctcctgtca tctcaccttg ctcctgccga gaaagtatcc
     4801 atcatggctg atgcaatgcg gcggctgcat acgcttgatc cggctacctg cccattcgac
     4861 caccaagcga aacatcgcat cgagcgagca cgtactcgga tggaagccgg tcttgtcgat
     4921 caggatgatc tggacgaaga gcatcagggg ctcgcgccag ccgaactgtt cgccaggctc
     4981 aaggcgcgca tgcccgacgg cgaggatctc gtcgtgaccc atggcgatgc ctgcttgccg
     5041 aatatcatgg tggaaaatgg ccgcttttct ggattcatcg actgtggccg gctgggtgtg
     5101 gcggaccgct atcaggacat agcgttggct acccgtgata ttgctgaaga gcttggcggc
     5161 gaatgggctg accgcttcct cgtgctttac ggtatcgccg ctcccgattc gcagcgcatc
     5221 gccttctatc gccttcttga cgagttcttc tgagcgggac tctggggttc gaaatgaccg
     5281 accaagcgac gcccaacctg ccatcacgag atttcgattc caccgccgcc ttctatgaaa
     5341 ggttgggctt cggaatcgtt ttccgggacg ccggctggat gatcctccag cgcggggatc
     5401 tcatgctgga gttcttcgcc caccccaact tgtttattgc agcttataat ggttacaaat
     5461 aaagcaatag catcacaaat ttcacaaata aagcattttt ttcactgcat tctagttgtg
     5521 gtttgtccaa actcatcaat gtatcttatc atgtctgtat accgtcgacc tctagctaga
     5581 gcttggcgta atcatggtca tagctgtttc ctgtgtgaaa ttgttatccg ctcacaattc
     5641 cacacaacat acgagccgga agcataaagt gtaaagcctg gggtgcctaa tgagtgagct
     5701 aactcacatt aattgcgttg cgctcactgc ccgctttcca gtcgggaaac ctgtcgtgcc
     5761 agctgcatta atgaatcggc caacgcgcgg ggagaggcgg tttgcgtatt gggcgctctt
     5821 ccgcttcctc gctcactgac tcgctgcgct cggtcgttcg gctgcggcga gcggtatcag
     5881 ctcactcaaa ggcggtaata cggttatcca cagaatcagg ggataacgca ggaaagaaca
     5941 tgtgagcaaa aggccagcaa aaggccagga accgtaaaaa ggccgcgttg ctggcgtttt
     6001 tccataggct ccgcccccct gacgagcatc acaaaaatcg acgctcaagt cagaggtggc
     6061 gaaacccgac aggactataa agataccagg cgtttccccc tggaagctcc ctcgtgcgct
     6121 ctcctgttcc gaccctgccg cttaccggat acctgtccgc ctttctccct tcgggaagcg
     6181 tggcgctttc tcatagctca cgctgtaggt atctcagttc ggtgtaggtc gttcgctcca
     6241 agctgggctg tgtgcacgaa ccccccgttc agcccgaccg ctgcgcctta tccggtaact
     6301 atcgtcttga gtccaacccg gtaagacacg acttatcgcc actggcagca gccactggta
     6361 acaggattag cagagcgagg tatgtaggcg gtgctacaga gttcttgaag tggtggccta
     6421 actacggcta cactagaaga acagtatttg gtatctgcgc tctgctgaag ccagttacct
     6481 tcggaaaaag agttggtagc tcttgatccg gcaaacaaac caccgctggt agcggttttt
     6541 ttgtttgcaa gcagcagatt acgcgcagaa aaaaaggatc tcaagaagat cctttgatct
     6601 tttctacggg gtctgacgct cagtggaacg aaaactcacg ttaagggatt ttggtcatga
     6661 gattatcaaa aaggatcttc acctagatcc ttttaaatta aaaatgaagt tttaaatcaa
     6721 tctaaagtat atatgagtaa acttggtctg acagttacca atgcttaatc agtgaggcac
     6781 ctatctcagc gatctgtcta tttcgttcat ccatagttgc ctgactcccc gtcgtgtaga
     6841 taactacgat acgggagggc ttaccatctg gccccagtgc tgcaatgata ccgcgagacc
     6901 cacgctcacc ggctccagat ttatcagcaa taaaccagcc agccggaagg gccgagcgca
     6961 gaagtggtcc tgcaacttta tccgcctcca tccagtctat taattgttgc cgggaagcta
     7021 gagtaagtag ttcgccagtt aatagtttgc gcaacgttgt tgccattgct acaggcatcg
     7081 tggtgtcacg ctcgtcgttt ggtatggctt cattcagctc cggttcccaa cgatcaaggc
     7141 gagttacatg atcccccatg ttgtgcaaaa aagcggttag ctccttcggt cctccgatcg
     7201 ttgtcagaag taagttggcc gcagtgttat cactcatggt tatggcagca ctgcataatt
     7261 ctcttactgt catgccatcc gtaagatgct tttctgtgac tggtgagtac tcaaccaagt
     7321 cattctgaga atagtgtatg cggcgaccga gttgctcttg cccggcgtca atacgggata
     7381 ataccgcgcc acatagcaga actttaaaag tgctcatcat tggaaaacgt tcttcggggc
     7441 gaaaactctc aaggatctta ccgctgttga gatccagttc gatgtaaccc actcgtgcac
     7501 ccaactgatc ttcagcatct tttactttca ccagcgtttc tgggtgagca aaaacaggaa
     7561 ggcaaaatgc cgcaaaaaag ggaataaggg cgacacggaa atgttgaata ctcatactct
     7621 tcctttttca atattattga agcatttatc agggttattg tctcatgagc ggatacatat
     7681 ttgaatgtat ttagaaaaat aaacaaatag gggttccgcg cacatttccc cgaaaagtgc
     7741 cacctgacgt c
//
